Addgene plasmid #169017: pGEX6P1 UBXN11
Purpose: Expresses GST-UBXN11 (human) in bacteria
Depositing lab: Hemmo Meyer. Depositing organization: Universitaet Duisburg-Essen. Publication: Protein Phosphatase-1 Complex Disassembly by p97 is Initiated through Multivalent Recognition of Catalytic and Regulatory Subunits by the p97 SEP-domain Adapters. Kracht M, van den Boom J, Seiler J, Kroning A, Kaschani F, Kaiser M, Meyer H. J Mol Biol. 2020 Nov 20;432(23):6061-6074. doi: 10.1016/j.jmb.2020.10.001. Epub 2020 Oct 12. PubMed 33058883.
Backbone
  Vector backbone: pGEX6P-1
  Backbone size w/o insert (bp): 4981
  Total vector size (bp): 6544
  Vector type: Bacterial Expression
Growth in bacteria
  Bacterial resistance: Ampicillin, 100 μg/mL
  Growth temperature: 37°C
  Growth strain: DH5alpha
  Copy number: High Copy
Gene/Insert
  Gene/Insert name: UBXN11 (alt names: UBXD5; Socius)
  Species: H. sapiens (human)
  Insert size (bp): 1563
  GenBank ID: NP_001376485.1
  Entrez Gene: UBXN11 (a.k.a. COA-1, PP2243, SOC, SOCI, UBXD5)
  Promoter: tac
  Tag / fusion protein: GST (N terminal on backbone)
  Cloning method: Gibson Cloning
  Sequencing primers: 5′ ATA GCA TGG CCT TTG CAG G; 3′ GAG CTG CAT GTG TCA GAG G
Terms and licenses: Academic/Nonprofit Terms; Industry Terms: Not Available to Industry
How to cite: pGEX6P1 UBXN11 was a gift from Hemmo Meyer (Addgene plasmid # 169017 ; http://n2t.net/addgene:169017 ; RRID:Addgene_169017)
