[The description below was written by a language model from this plasmid's Addgene catalogue record and pLannotate feature annotations shown in this document.]
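Description:
pGEX6P1 UBXN11 is a bacterial expression plasmid built on the pGEX6P-1 backbone for producing human UBXN11 (also known as UBXD5 or Socius) as an N-terminal glutathione S-transferase fusion in E. coli. The 6,544 bp construct carries a 1,563 bp UBXN11 insert introduced by Gibson cloning. It replicates from a ColE1/pMB1-type origin, listed as high copy, and is selected through the β-lactamase gene (AmpR) driven by its own promoter. Short fragments of rop and the pBR322 bom region appear in the annotation as backbone remnants.

Expression is driven by the tac promoter, a strong trp/lac hybrid, followed by a lac operator. The plasmid also encodes the lac repressor (lacI) under its own promoter, so transcription is held off until relieved by IPTG, independent of the host's lacI status. Downstream lies the Schistosoma japonicum GST coding sequence, followed after a short linker by the UBXN11 open reading frame. In pGEX-6P vectors this linker normally holds a PreScission protease site for tag removal, although the feature table does not annotate it. The annotation tool matched UBXN11 as a fragment of about 1,470 bp relative to its reference protein, somewhat shorter than the stated insert, which may reflect isoform differences rather than truncation. A lac promoter/operator, lacZα segment and a small yciV fragment are further backbone-derived elements with no role in the payload.

The GST tag allows affinity purification on glutathione resin and use of the fusion in pull-down assays. The associated publication concerns p97 SEP-domain adapters in disassembly of protein phosphatase-1 complexes, which suggests use of the recombinant protein in biochemical studies of that pathway.
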