Features (pLannotate 1.2.2; 17 found; start..end, strand, type, name):
     48..87      +  CDS            rop (fragment): Rop protein, which maintains plasmids at low copy number; rop
    189..229     +  misc_feature   bom (fragment): basis of mobility region from pBR322
    334..438     +  promoter       AmpR promoter: bla
    439..1299    +  CDS            AmpR: β-lactamase; bla; confers resistance to ampicillin, carbenicillin, and related antibiotics
   1470..2058    +  rep_origin     ori: high-copy-number ColE1/pMB1/pBR322/pUC origin of replication
   2244..2295    -  misc_feature   bom (fragment): basis of mobility region from pBR322
   2302..2379    +  promoter       lacI promoter: lacI
   2380..3462    +  CDS            lacI: lac repressor; lacI; The lac repressor binds to the lac operator to inhibit transcription in E. coli. This inhibition can be relieved by adding lactose or isopropyl-β-D-thiogalactopyranoside (IPTG).
   3475..3496    +  protein_bind   CAP binding site: CAP binding activates transcription in the presence of cAMP. E. coli catabolite activator protein
   3511..3541    +  promoter       lac promoter: promoter for the E. coli lac operon
   3549..3565    +  protein_bind   lac operator: The lac repressor binds to the lac operator to inhibit transcription in E. coli. This inhibition can be relieved by adding lactose or isopropyl-β-D-thiogalactopyranoside (IPTG). lac repressor encoded by lacI
   3585..3758    +  CDS            lacZα: LacZα fragment of β-galactosidase; lacZ fragment
   4022..4138    -  CDS            yciV (fragment): RNAAM_ECOLI - Also known as trpH From Escherichia coli (strain K12).
   4214..4242    +  promoter       tac promoter: strong E. coli promoter; hybrid between the trp and lac UV5 promoters
   4250..4266    +  protein_bind   lac operator: The lac repressor binds to the lac operator to inhibit transcription in E. coli. This inhibition can be relieved by adding lactose or isopropyl-β-D-thiogalactopyranoside (IPTG). lac repressor encoded by lacI
   4289..4942    +  CDS            GST26_SCHJA: Experimental evidence at protein level: Swiss-Prot protein existence level 1. GST isoenzymes appear to play a central role in the parasite detoxification system. Other functions are also suspected including a role in increasing the solubility of haematin in the parasite gut. From Schistosoma japonicum (Blood fluke).
   4982..6451    +  CDS            UBXN11 (fragment): UBX11_HUMAN - Also known as SOC, UBXD5. Experimental evidence at protein level: Swiss-Prot protein existence level 1. May be involved in the reorganization of actin cytoskeleton mediated by RND1, RND2 AND RND3. Promotes RHOA activation mediated by GNA12 and GNA13 (By similarity). From Homo sapiens (Human).
>Addgene plasmid #169017 | pGEX6P1 UBXN11 | addgene full sequence | sequence record 336009 | Addgene NGS Result
GAATTCCCGGGTCGACTCGAGCGGCCGCATCGTGACTGACTGACGATCTGCCTCGCGCGTTTCGGTGATG
ACGGTGAAAACCTCTGACACATGCAGCTCCCGGAGACGGTCACAGCTTGTCTGTAAGCGGATGCCGGGAG
CAGACAAGCCCGTCAGGGCGCGTCAGCGGGTGTTGGCGGGTGTCGGGGCGCAGCCATGACCCAGTCACGT
AGCGATAGCGGAGTGTATAATTCTTGAAGACGAAAGGGCCTCGTGATACGCCTATTTTTATAGGTTAATG
TCATGATAATAATGGTTTCTTAGACGTCAGGTGGCACTTTTCGGGGAAATGTGCGCGGAACCCCTATTTG
TTTATTTTTCTAAATACATTCAAATATGTATCCGCTCATGAGACAATAACCCTGATAAATGCTTCAATAA
TATTGAAAAAGGAAGAGTATGAGTATTCAACATTTCCGTGTCGCCCTTATTCCCTTTTTTGCGGCATTTT
GCCTTCCTGTTTTTGCTCACCCAGAAACGCTGGTGAAAGTAAAAGATGCTGAAGATCAGTTGGGTGCACG
AGTGGGTTACATCGAACTGGATCTCAACAGCGGTAAGATCCTTGAGAGTTTTCGCCCCGAAGAACGTTTT
CCAATGATGAGCACTTTTAAAGTTCTGCTATGTGGCGCGGTATTATCCCGTGTTGACGCCGGGCAAGAGC
AACTCGGTCGCCGCATACACTATTCTCAGAATGACTTGGTTGAGTACTCACCAGTCACAGAAAAGCATCT
TACGGATGGCATGACAGTAAGAGAATTATGCAGTGCTGCCATAACCATGAGTGATAACACTGCGGCCAAC
TTACTTCTGACAACGATCGGAGGACCGAAGGAGCTAACCGCTTTTTTGCACAACATGGGGGATCATGTAA
CTCGCCTTGATCGTTGGGAACCGGAGCTGAATGAAGCCATACCAAACGACGAGCGTGACACCACGATGCC
TGCAGCAATGGCAACAACGTTGCGCAAACTATTAACTGGCGAACTACTTACTCTAGCTTCCCGGCAACAA
TTAATAGACTGGATGGAGGCGGATAAAGTTGCAGGACCACTTCTGCGCTCGGCCCTTCCGGCTGGCTGGT
TTATTGCTGATAAATCTGGAGCCGGTGAGCGTGGGTCTCGCGGTATCATTGCAGCACTGGGGCCAGATGG
TAAGCCCTCCCGTATCGTAGTTATCTACACGACGGGGAGTCAGGCAACTATGGATGAACGAAATAGACAG
ATCGCTGAGATAGGTGCCTCACTGATTAAGCATTGGTAACTGTCAGACCAAGTTTACTCATATATACTTT
AGATTGATTTAAAACTTCATTTTTAATTTAAAAGGATCTAGGTGAAGATCCTTTTTGATAATCTCATGAC
CAAAATCCCTTAACGTGAGTTTTCGTTCCACTGAGCGTCAGACCCCGTAGAAAAGATCAAAGGATCTTCT
TGAGATCCTTTTTTTCTGCGCGTAATCTGCTGCTTGCAAACAAAAAAACCACCGCTACCAGCGGTGGTTT
GTTTGCCGGATCAAGAGCTACCAACTCTTTTTCCGAAGGTAACTGGCTTCAGCAGAGCGCAGATACCAAA
TACTGTCCTTCTAGTGTAGCCGTAGTTAGGCCACCACTTCAAGAACTCTGTAGCACCGCCTACATACCTC
GCTCTGCTAATCCTGTTACCAGTGGCTGCTGCCAGTGGCGATAAGTCGTGTCTTACCGGGTTGGACTCAA
GACGATAGTTACCGGATAAGGCGCAGCGGTCGGGCTGAACGGGGGGTTCGTGCACACAGCCCAGCTTGGA
GCGAACGACCTACACCGAACTGAGATACCTACAGCGTGAGCTATGAGAAAGCGCCACGCTTCCCGAAGGG
AGAAAGGCGGACAGGTATCCGGTAAGCGGCAGGGTCGGAACAGGAGAGCGCACGAGGGAGCTTCCAGGGG
GAAACGCCTGGTATCTTTATAGTCCTGTCGGGTTTCGCCACCTCTGACTTGAGCGTCGATTTTTGTGATG
CTCGTCAGGGGGGCGGAGCCTATGGAAAAACGCCAGCAACGCGGCCTTTTTACGGTTCCTGGCCTTTTGC
TGGCCTTTTGCTCACATGTTCTTTCCTGCGTTATCCCCTGATTCTGTGGATAACCGTATTACCGCCTTTG
AGTGAGCTGATACCGCTCGCCGCAGCCGAACGACCGAGCGCAGCGAGTCAGTGAGCGAGGAAGCGGAAGA
GCGCCTGATGCGGTATTTTCTCCTTACGCATCTGTGCGGTATTTCACACCGCATAAATTCCGACACCATC
GAATGGCGCAAAACCTTTCGCGGTATGGCATGATAGCGCCCGGAAGAGAGTCAATTCAGGGTGGTGAATG
TGAAACCAGTAACGTTATACGATGTCGCAGAGTATGCCGGTGTCTCTTATCAGACCGTTTCCCGCGTGGT
GAACCAGGCCAGCCACGTTTCTGCGAAAACGCGGGAAAAAGTGGAAGCGGCGATGGCGGAGCTGAATTAC
ATTCCCAACCGCGTGGCACAACAACTGGCGGGCAAACAGTCGTTGCTGATTGGCGTTGCCACCTCCAGTC
TGGCCCTGCACGCGCCGTCGCAAATTGTCGCGGCGATTAAATCTCGCGCCGATCAACTGGGTGCCAGCGT
GGTGGTGTCGATGGTAGAACGAAGCGGCGTCGAAGCCTGTAAAGCGGCGGTGCACAATCTTCTCGCGCAA
CGCGTCAGTGGGCTGATCATTAACTATCCGCTGGATGACCAGGATGCCATTGCTGTGGAAGCTGCCTGCA
CTAATGTTCCGGCGTTATTTCTTGATGTCTCTGACCAGACACCCATCAACAGTATTATTTTCTCCCATGA
AGACGGTACGCGACTGGGCGTGGAGCATCTGGTCGCATTGGGTCACCAGCAAATCGCGCTGTTAGCGGGC
CCATTAAGTTCTGTCTCGGCGCGTCTGCGTCTGGCTGGCTGGCATAAATATCTCACTCGCAATCAAATTC
AGCCGATAGCGGAACGGGAAGGCGACTGGAGTGCCATGTCCGGTTTTCAACAAACCATGCAAATGCTGAA
TGAGGGCATCGTTCCCACTGCGATGCTGGTTGCCAACGATCAGATGGCGCTGGGCGCAATGCGCGCCATT
ACCGAGTCCGGGCTGCGCGTTGGTGCGGATATCTCGGTAGTGGGATACGACGATACCGAAGACAGCTCAT
GTTATATCCCGCCGTTAACCACCATCAAACAGGATTTTCGCCTGCTGGGGCAAACCAGCGTGGACCGCTT
GCTGCAACTCTCTCAGGGCCAGGCGGTGAAGGGCAATCAGCTGTTGCCCGTCTCACTGGTGAAAAGAAAA
ACCACGCTAGCGCCCAATACGCAAACCGCCTCTCCCCGCGCGTTGGCCGATTCATTAATGCAGCTGGCAC
GACAGGTTTCCCGACTGGAAAGCGGGCAGTGAGCGCAACGCAATTAATGTAAGTTAGCTCACTCATTAGG
CACCCCAGGCTTTACACTTTATGCTTCCGGCTCGTATGTTGTGTGGAATTGTGAGCGGATAACAATTTCA
CACAGGAAACAGCTATGACCATGATTACGGATTCACTGGCCGTCGTTTTACAACGTCGTGACTGGGAAAA
CCCTGGCGTTACCCAACTTAATCGCCTTGCAGCACATCCCCCTTTCGCCAGCTGGCGTAATAGCGAAGAG
GCCCGCACCGATCGCCCTTCCCAACAGTTGCGCAGCCTGAATGGCGAATGGCGCTTTGCCTGGTTTCCGG
CACCAGAAGCGGTGCCGGAAAGCTGGCTGGAGTGCGATCTTCCTGAGGCCGATACTGTCGTCGTCCCCTC
AAACTGGCAGATGCACGGTTACGATGCGCCCATCTACACCAACGTGACCTATCCCATTACGGTCAATCCG
CCGTTTGTTCCCACGGAGAATCCGACGGGTTGTTACTCGCTCACATTTAATGTTGATGAAAGCTGGCTAC
AGGAAGGCCAGACGCGAATTATTTTTGATGGCGTTGGAATTAGCTTATCGACTGCACGGTGCACCAATGC
TTCTGGCGTCAGGCAGCCATCGGAAGCTGTGGTATGGCTGTGCAGGTCGTAAATCACTGCATAATTCGTG
TCGCTCAAGGCGCACTCCCGTTCTGGATAATGTTTTTTGCGCCGACATCATAACGGTTCTGGCAAATATT
CTGAAATGAGCTGTTGACAATTAATCATCGGCTCGTATAATGTGTGGAATTGTGAGCGGATAACAATTTC
ACACAGGAAACAGTATTCATGTCCCCTATACTAGGTTATTGGAAAATTAAGGGCCTTGTGCAACCCACTC
GACTTCTTTTGGAATATCTTGAAGAAAAATATGAAGAGCATTTGTATGAGCGCGATGAAGGTGATAAATG
GCGAAACAAAAAGTTTGAATTGGGTTTGGAGTTTCCCAATCTTCCTTATTATATTGATGGTGATGTTAAA
TTAACACAGTCTATGGCCATCATACGTTATATAGCTGACAAGCACAACATGTTGGGTGGTTGTCCAAAAG
AGCGTGCAGAGATTTCAATGCTTGAAGGAGCGGTTTTGGATATTAGATACGGTGTTTCGAGAATTGCATA
TAGTAAAGACTTTGAAACTCTCAAAGTTGATTTTCTTAGCAAGCTACCTGAAATGCTGAAAATGTTCGAA
GATCGTTTATGTCATAAAACATATTTAAATGGTGATCATGTAACCCATCCTGACTTCATGTTGTATGACG
CTCTTGATGTTGTTTTATACATGGACCCAATGTGCCTGGATGCGTTCCCAAAATTAGTTTGTTTTAAAAA
ACGTATTGAAGCTATCCCACAAATTGATAAGTACTTGAAATCCAGCAAGTATATAGCATGGCCTTTGCAG
GGCTGGCAAGCCACGTTTGGTGGTGGCGACCATCCTCCAAAATCGGATCTGGAAGTTCTGTTCCAGGGGC
CCCTGGGATCCATGAGCTCACCTTTGGCCTCCCTTAGCAAGACCCGAAAAGTGCCCCTGCCCTCGGAGCC
TATGAATCCTGGGAGGCGAGGAATCCGCATCTATGGAGATGAAGATGAGGTGGACATGTTGAGTGATGGG
TGTGGCTCAGAAGAAAAGATCTCAGTCCCTTCCTGCTATGGCGGCATAGGTGCCCCTGTGAGTCGGCAAG
TCCCTGCATCCCATGACTCGGAGCTGATGGCCTTCATGACGAGGAAGTTGTGGGACCTGGAGCAGCAGGT
GAAGGCCCAGACTGATGAGATACTGTCCAAGGATCAGAAGATAGCGGCCCTAGAGGACCTGGTGCAGACC
CTCCGGCCACACCCAGCCGAGGCAACCCTGCAGCGGCAGGAGGAACTGGAGACGATGTGTGTGCAGCTGC
AGCGGCAGGTCAGGGAGATGGAGCGGTTCCTCAGTGACTATGGCCTGCAGTGGGTGGGCGAGCCCATGGA
CCAGGAGGACTCAGAGAGCAAGACAGTCTCAGAGCATGGCGAGAGGGACTGGATGACAGCCAAGAAGTTC
TGGAAGCCAGGGGACTCATTGGCGCCCCCTGAGGTGGACTTTGACAGGCTGCTGGCCAGCCTGCAGGATC
TTAGTGAGCTGGTGGTAGAGGGTGACACCCAAGTGACACCAGTGCCCGGCGGGGCACGGCTGCGTACCCT
CGAGCCCATCCCGCTGAAGCTCTACCGGAATGGCATCATGATGTTCGACGGGCCCTTCCAGCCCTTCTAC
GATCCCTCCACACAGCGCTGCCTCCGAGACATATTGGATGGCTTCTTTCCCTCAGAGCTCCAGCGACTGT
ACCCCAATGGGGTCCCCTTTAAGGTGAGTGACTTGCGCAATCAGGTCTACCTGGAGGATGGACTGGACCC
CTTCCCAGGCGAGGGCCGTGTGGTGGGCAGGCAGCTGATGCACAAGGCCTTGGACAGGGTGGAGGAGCAC
CCAGGCTCCAGGATGACTGCTGAGAAATTTCTGAACAGGCTCCCCAAGTTTGTGATCCGGCAAGGCGAGG
TGATTGACATCCGGGGCCCCATCAGGGACACCTTGCAGAACTGCTGCCCATTGCCTGCCCGGATCCAGGA
GATTGTGGTGGAGACGCCCACCTTGGCCGCTGAGCGAGAGAGGAGCCAGGAGTCACCCAACACGCCGGCA
CCCCCGCTCTCCATGCTGCGCATCAAGTCTGAGAATGGGGAACAGGCCTTCCTACTGATGATGCAGCCTG
ACAACACCATTGGGGACGTGCGAGCTCTGCTAGCGCAGGCCAGGGTCATGGATGCCTCTGCCTTTGAGAT
CTTCAGCACATTCCCGCCCACCCTCTACCAGGACGATACACTCACGCTGCAGGCTGCAGGCCTTGTGCCC
AAAGCAGCACTGCTGCTGCGGGCACGCCGAGCCCCGAAGTCCAGCCTGAAATTCAGTCCTGGTCCCTGTC
CCGGTCCCGGTCCCGGCCCCAGTCCCGGTCCCGGTCCCGGCCCCAGTCCCGGTCCCGGTCCCGGCCCCAG
TCCCTGTCCTGGACCCAGTCCCAGCCCCCAATAG
